>Addgene plasmid #144492 | TFORF3016 | addgene full sequence | sequence record 407365 | Addgene NGS Result
TTAATGTAGTCTTATGCAATACTCTTGTAGTCTTGCAACATGGTAACGATGAGTTAGCAACATGCCTTAC
AAGGAGAGAAAAAGCACCGTGCATGCCGATTGGTGGAAGTAAGGTGGTACGATCGTGCCTTATTAGGAAG
GCAACAGACGGGTCTGACATGGATTGGACGAACCACTGAATTGCCGCATTGCAGAGATATTGTATTTAAG
TGCCTAGCTCGATACATAAACGGGTCTCTCTGGTTAGACCAGATCTGAGCCTGGGAGCTCTCTGGCTAAC
TAGGGAACCCACTGCTTAAGCCTCAATAAAGCTTGCCTTGAGTGCTTCAAGTAGTGTGTGCCCGTCTGTT
GTGTGACTCTGGTAACTAGAGATCCCTCAGACCCTTTTAGTCAGTGTGGAAAATCTCTAGCAGTGGCGCC
CGAACAGGGACTTGAAAGCGAAAGGGAAACCAGAGGAGCTCTCTCGACGCAGGACTCGGCTTGCTGAAGC
GCGCACGGCAAGAGGCGAGGGGCGGCGACTGGTGAGTACGCCAAAAATTTTGACTAGCGGAGGCTAGAAG
GAGAGAGATGGGTGCGAGAGCGTCAGTATTAAGCGGGGGAGAATTAGATCGCGATGGGAAAAAATTCGGT
TAAGGCCAGGGGGAAAGAAAAAATATAAATTAAAACATATAGTATGGGCAAGCAGGGAGCTAGAACGATT
CGCAGTTAATCCTGGCCTGTTAGAAACATCAGAAGGCTGTAGACAAATACTGGGACAGCTACAACCATCC
CTTCAGACAGGATCAGAAGAACTTAGATCATTATATAATACAGTAGCAACCCTCTATTGTGTGCATCAAA
GGATAGAGATAAAAGACACCAAGGAAGCTTTAGACAAGATAGAGGAAGAGCAAAACAAAAGTAAGACCAC
CGCACAGCAAGCGGCCGCTGATCTTCAGACCTGGAGGAGGAGATATGAGGGACAATTGGAGAAGTGAATT
ATATAAATATAAAGTAGTAAAAATTGAACCATTAGGAGTAGCACCCACCAAGGCAAAGAGAAGAGTGGTG
CAGAGAGAAAAAAGAGCAGTGGGAATAGGAGCTTTGTTCCTTGGGTTCTTGGGAGCAGCAGGAAGCACTA
TGGGCGCAGCGTCAATGACGCTGACGGTACAGGCCAGACAATTATTGTCTGGTATAGTGCAGCAGCAGAA
CAATTTGCTGAGGGCTATTGAGGCGCAACAGCATCTGTTGCAACTCACAGTCTGGGGCATCAAGCAGCTC
CAGGCAAGAATCCTGGCTGTGGAAAGATACCTAAAGGATCAACAGCTCCTGGGGATTTGGGGTTGCTCTG
GAAAACTCATTTGCACCACTGCTGTGCCTTGGAATGCTAGTTGGAGTAATAAATCTCTGGAACAGATTTG
GAATCACACGACCTGGATGGAGTGGGACAGAGAAATTAACAATTACACAAGCTTAATACACTCCTTAATT
GAAGAATCGCAAAACCAGCAAGAAAAGAATGAACAAGAATTATTGGAATTAGATAAATGGGCAAGTTTGT
GGAATTGGTTTAACATAACAAATTGGCTGTGGTATATAAAATTATTCATAATGATAGTAGGAGGCTTGGT
AGGTTTAAGAATAGTTTTTGCTGTACTTTCTATAGTGAATAGAGTTAGGCAGGGATATTCACCATTATCG
TTTCAGACCCACCTCCCAACCCCGAGGGGACCCATGCATTGCATCTCAATTAGTCAGCAACCAGGTGTGG
AAAGTCCCCAGGCTCCCCAGCAGGCAGAAGTATGCAAAGCATGCGTCTCAATTAGTCAGCAACCATAGTC
CCGCCCCTAACTCCGCCCATCCCGCCCCTAACTCCGCCCAGTTCCGCCCATTCTCCGCCCCATGGCTGAC
TAATTTTTTTTATTTATGCAGAGGCCGAGGCCGCCTCGGCCTCTGAGCTATTCCAGAAGTAGTGAGGAGG
CTTTTTTGGAGGCCTAGGCTTTTGCAAAAAGCTTTCTAGAGGTACCACCGGAGCTTACCATGACCGAGTA
CAAGCCCACGGTGCGCCTCGCCACCCGCGACGACGTCCCCAGGGCCGTACGCACCCTCGCCGCCGCGTTC
GCCGACTACCCCGCCACGCGCCACACCGTCGATCCGGACCGCCACATCGAGCGGGTCACCGAGCTGCAAG
AACTCTTCCTCACGCGCGTCGGGCTCGACATCGGCAAGGTGTGGGTCGCGGACGACGGCGCCGCCGTGGC
GGTCTGGACCACGCCGGAGAGCGTCGAAGCGGGGGCGGTGTTCGCCGAGATCGGCCCGCGCATGGCCGAG
TTGAGCGGTTCCCGGCTGGCCGCGCAGCAACAGATGGAAGGCCTCCTGGCGCCGCACCGGCCCAAGGAGC
CCGCGTGGTTCCTGGCCACCGTCGGCGTCTCGCCCGACCACCAGGGCAAGGGTCTGGGCAGCGCCGTCGT
GCTCCCCGGAGTGGAGGCGGCCGAGCGCGCCGGGGTGCCCGCCTTCCTGGAGACCTCCGCGCCCCGCAAC
CTCCCCTTCTACGAGCGGCTCGGCTTCACCGTCACCGCCGACGTCGAGGTGCCCGAAGGACCGCGCACCT
GGTGCATGACCCGCAAGCCCGGTGCCAGTTAACGAATTCTAGATCTTGAGACAAATGGCAGTATTCATCC
ACAATTTTAAAAGAAAAGGGGGGATTGGGGGGTACAGTGCAGGGGAAAGAATAGTAGACATAATAGCAAC
AGACATACAAACTAAAGAATTACAAAAACAAATTACAAAAATTCAAAATTTTCGGGTTTATTACAGGGAC
AGCAGAGATCCACTTTGGCGCCGGCTCGAGGCCTGCAGGTGCAAAGATGGATAAAGTTTTAAACAGAGAG
GAATCTTTGCAGCTAATGGACCTTCTAGGTCTTGAAAGGAGTGGGAATTGGCTCCGGTGCCCGTCAGTGG
GCAGAGCGCACATCGCCCACAGTCCCCGAGAAGTTGGGGGGAGGGGTCGGCAATTGAACCGGTGCCTAGA
GAAGGTGGCGCGGGGTAAACTGGGAAAGTGATGTCGTGTACTGGCTCCGCCTTTTTCCCGAGGGTGGGGG
AGAACCGTATATAAGTGCAGTAGTCGCCGTGAACGTTCTTTTTCGCAACGGGTTTGCCGCCAGAACACAG
GTAAGTGCCGTGTGTGGTTCCCGCGGGCCTGGCCTCTTTACGGGTTATGGCCCTTGCGTGCCTTGAATTA
CTTCCACCTGGCTGCAGTACGTGATTCTTGATCCCGAGCTTCGGGTTGGAAGTGGGTGGGAGAGTTCGAG
GCCTTGCGCTTAAGGAGCCCCTTCGCCTCGTGCTTGAGTTGAGGCCTGGCCTGGGCGCTGGGGCCGCCGC
GTGCGAATCTGGTGGCACCTTCGCGCCTGTCTCGCTGCTTTCGATAAGTCTCTAGCCATTTAAAATTTTT
GATGACCTGCTGCGACGCTTTTTTTCTGGCAAGATAGTCTTGTAAATGCGGGCCAAGATCTGCACACTGG
TATTTCGGTTTTTGGGGCCGCGGGCGGCGACGGGGCCCGTGCGTCCCAGCGCACATGTTCGGCGAGGCGG
GGCCTGCGAGCGCGGCCACCGAGAATCGGACGGGGGTAGTCTCAAGCTGGCCGGCCTGCTCTGGTGCCTG
GCCTCGCGCCGCCGTGTATCGCCCCGCCCTGGGCGGCAAGGCTGGCCCGGTCGGCACCAGTTGCGTGAGC
GGAAAGATGGCCGCTTCCCGGCCCTGCTGCAGGGAGCTCAAAATGGAGGACGCGGCGCTCGGGAGAGCGG
GCGGGTGAGTCACCCACACAAAGGAAAAGGGCCTTTCCGTCCTCAGCCGTCGCTTCATGTGACTCCACGG
AGTACCGGGCGCCGTCCAGGCACCTCGATTAGTTCTCGAGCTTTTGGAGTACGTCGTCTTTAGGTTGGGG
GGAGGGGTTTTATGCGATGGAGTTTCCCCACACTGAGTGGGTGGAGACTGAAGTTAGGCCAGCTTGGCAC
TTGATGTAATTCTCCTTGGAATTTGCCCTTTTTGAGTTTGGATCTTGGTTCATTCTCAAGCCTCAGACAG
TGGTTCAAAGTTTTTTTCTTCCATTTCAGGTGTCGTGAGGCTAGCATCGATTGATCAACAAGTTTGTACA
AAAAAGTTGGCATGACGGAGCCGGGCGCCTCTCCCGAGGACCCTTGGGTCAAGGTGGAGTATGCCTACAG
CGACAACAGCCTGGACCCCGGGCTTTTTGTAGAAAGCACCCGCAAGGGGAGTGTAGTGTCCAGAGCTAAT
AGCATCGGTTCCACCAGTGCCTCTTCTGTCCCCAACACAGATGATGAGGACAGTGATTACCACCAGGAGG
CCTACAAGGAGTCCTACAAAGACCGGCGGCGGCGCGCACACACTCAGGCTGAGCAGAAGAGGAGGGACGC
CATCAAGAGAGGCTATGATGACCTTCAGACCATCGTCCCCACTTGCCAGCAGCAGGACTTCTCCATTGGC
TCCCAAAAGCTCAGCAAAGCCATCGTTCTACAAAAGACCATTGACTACATTCAGTTTTTGCACAAGGAGA
AGAAAAAGCAGGAGGAGGAGGTGTCCACGTTACGCAAGGATGTCACCGCCCTAAAGATCATGAAAGTGAA
CTATGAGCAGATTGTGAAGGCACACCAGGACAACCCCCATGAAGGGGAGGACCAGGTCTCTGACCAGGTC
AAGTTCAACGTGTTTCAAGGCATCATGGATTCCCTGTTCCAGTCCTTCAATGCCTCCATCTCAGTGGCCA
GCTTCCAGGAGCTGTCAGCATGTGTCTTCAGCTGGATCGAGGAGCACTGTAAGCCTCAGACCCTGCGGGA
GATTGTGATTGGCGTCCTGCACCAATTGAAAAACCAGCTTTACTGCCCAACTTTCTTGTACAAAGTGGTT
GATATCGGTAAGCCTATCCCTAACCCTCTCCTCGGTCTCGATTCTACGTAGTAATGAACTAGTCCGTAAC
TTGAAAGTATTTCGATTTCTTGGCTTTATATATCTTGTGGAAAGGACGAACGTAATGGAGAAAGATACAA
TCCACGCGTTAAGTCGACAATCAACCTCTGGATTACAAAATTTGTGAAAGATTGACTGGTATTCTTAACT
ATGTTGCTCCTTTTACGCTATGTGGATACGCTGCTTTAATGCCTTTGTATCATGCTATTGCTTCCCGTAT
GGCTTTCATTTTCTCCTCCTTGTATAAATCCTGGTTGCTGTCTCTTTATGAGGAGTTGTGGCCCGTTGTC
AGGCAACGTGGCGTGGTGTGCACTGTGTTTGCTGACGCAACCCCCACTGGTTGGGGCATTGCCACCACCT
GTCAGCTCCTTTCCGGGACTTTCGCTTTCCCCCTCCCTATTGCCACGGCGGAACTCATCGCCGCCTGCCT
TGCCCGCTGCTGGACAGGGGCTCGGCTGTTGGGCACTGACAATTCCGTGGTGTTGTCGGGGAAATCATCG
TCCTTTCCTTGGCTGCTCGCCTGTGTTGCCACCTGGATTCTGCGCGGGACGTCCTTCTGCTACGTCCCTT
CGGCCCTCAATCCAGCGGACCTTCCTTCCCGCGGCCTGCTGCCGGCTCTGCGGCCTCTTCCGCGTCTTCG
CCTTCGCCCTCAGACGAGTCGGATCTCCCTTTGGGCCGCCTCCCCGCGTCGACTTTAAGACCAATGACTT
ACAAGGCAGCTGTAGATCTTAGCCACTTTTTAAAAGAAAAGGGGGGACTGGAAGGGCTAATTCACTCCCA
ACGAAGACAAGATCTGCTTTTTGCTTGTACTGGGTCTCTCTGGTTAGACCAGATCTGAGCCTGGGAGCTC
TCTGGCTAACTAGGGAACCCACTGCTTAAGCCTCAATAAAGCTTGCCTTGAGTGCTTCAAGTAGTGTGTG
CCCGTCTGTTGTGTGACTCTGGTAACTAGAGATCCCTCAGACCCTTTTAGTCAGTGTGGAAAATCTCTAG
CAGTACGTATAGTAGTTCATGTCATCTTATTATTCAGTATTTATAACTTGCAAAGAAATGAATATCAGAG
AGTGAGAGGAACTTGTTTATTGCAGCTTATAATGGTTACAAATAAAGCAATAGCATCACAAATTTCACAA
ATAAAGCATTTTTTTCACTGCATTCTAGTTGTGGTTTGTCCAAACTCATCAATGTATCTTATCATGTCTG
GCTCTAGCTATCCCGCCCCTAACTCCGCCCATCCCGCCCCTAACTCCGCCCAGTTCCGCCCATTCTCCGC
CCCATGGCTGACTAATTTTTTTTATTTATGCAGAGGCCGAGGCCGCCTCGGCCTCTGAGCTATTCCAGAA
GTAGTGAGGAGGCTTTTTTGGAGGCCTAGGGACGTACCCAATTCGCCCTATAGTGAGTCGTATTACGCGC
GCTCACTGGCCGTCGTTTTACAACGTCGTGACTGGGAAAACCCTGGCGTTACCCAACTTAATCGCCTTGC
AGCACATCCCCCTTTCGCCAGCTGGCGTAATAGCGAAGAGGCCCGCACCGATCGCCCTTCCCAACAGTTG
CGCAGCCTGAATGGCGAATGGG
[124 nt withheld, positions 6533-6656]
C
[91 nt withheld, positions 6658-6748]
A
[49 nt withheld, positions 6750-6798]
CCTTTGACGTTGGAGTCCACGTTCTTT
[37 nt withheld, positions 6826-6862]
ACCCTATCTCGGTCTATTCTTTTGATTTATAAGGGATTTTGCCGATTTCGGCCTATTGGTTAAAAAATGA
GCTGATTTAACAAAAATTTAACGCGAATTTTAACAAAATATTAACGCTTACAATTTAGGTGGCACTTTTC
GGGGAAATGTGCGCGGAACCCCTATTTGTTTATTTTTCTAAATACATTCAAATATGTATCCGCTCATGAG
ACAATAACCCTGATAAATGCTTCAATAATATTGAAAAAGGAAGAGTATGAGTATTCAACATTTCCGTGTC
GCCCTTATTCCCTTTTTTGCGGCATTTTGCCTTCCTGTTTTTGCTCACCCAGAAACGCTGGTGAAAGTAA
AAGATGCTGAAGATCAGTTGGGTGCACGAGTGGGTTACATCGAACTGGATCTCAACAGCGGTAAGATCCT
TGAGAGTTTTCGCCCCGAAGAACGTTTTCCAATGATGAGCACTTTTAAAGTTCTGCTATGTGGCGCGGTA
TTATCCCGTATTGACGCCGGGCAAGAGCAACTCGGTCGCCGCATACACTATTCTCAGAATGACTTGGTTG
AGTACTCACCAGTCACAGAAAAGCATCTTACGGATGGCATGACAGTAAGAGAATTATGCAGTGCTGCCAT
AACCATGAGTGATAACACTGCGGCCAACTTACTTCTGACAACGATCGGAGGACCGAAGGAGCTAACCGCT
TTTTTGCACAACATGGGGGATCATGTAACTCGCCTTGATCGTTGGGAACCGGAGCTGAATGAAGCCATAC
CAAACGACGAGCGTGACACCACGATGCCTGTAGCAATGGCAACAACGTTGCGCAAACTATTAACTGGCGA
ACTACTTACTCTAGCTTCCCGGCAACAATTAATAGACTGGATGGAGGCGGATAAAGTTGCAGGACCACTT
CTGCGCTCGGCCCTTCCGGCTGGCTGGTTTATTGCTGATAAATCTGGAGCCGGTGAGCGTGGGTCTCGCG
GTATCATTGCAGCACTGGGGCCAGATGGTAAGCCCTCCCGTATCGTAGTTATCTACACGACGGGGAGTCA
GGCAACTATGGATGAACGAAATAGACAGATCGCTGAGATAGGTGCCTCACTGATTAAGCATTGGTAACTG
TCAGACCAAGTTTACTCATATATACTTTAGATTGATTTAAAACTTCATTTTTAATTTAAAAGGATCTAGG
TGAAGATCCTTTTTGATAATCTCATGACCAAAATCCCTTAACGTGAGTTTTCGTTCCACTGAGCGTCAGA
CCCCGTAGAAAAGATCAAAGGATCTTCTTGAGATCCTTTTTTTCTGCGCGTAATCTGCTGCTTGCAAACA
AAAAAACCACCGCTACCAGCGGTGGTTTGTTTGCCGGATCAAGAGCTACCAACTCTTTTTCCGAAGGTAA
CTGGCTTCAGCAGAGCGCAGATACCAAATACTGTTCTTCTAGTGTAGCCGTAGTTAGGCCACCACTTCAA
GAACTCTGTAGCACCGCCTACATACCTCGCTCTGCTAATCCTGTTACCAGTGGCTGCTGCCAGTGGCGAT
AAGTCGTGTCTTACCGGGTTGGACTCAAGACGATAGTTACCGGATAAGGCGCAGCGGTCGGGCTGAACGG
GGGGTTCGTGCACACAGCCCAGCTTGGAGCGAACGACCTACACCGAACTGAGATACCTACAGCGTGAGCT
ATGAGAAAGCGCCACGCTTCCCGAAGGGAGAAAGGCGGACAGGTATCCGGTAAGCGGCAGGGTCGGAACA
GGAGAGCGCACGAGGGAGCTTCCAGGGGGAAACGCCTGGTATCTTTATAGTCCTGTCGGGTTTCGCCACC
TCTGACTTGAGCGTCGATTTTTGTGATGCTCGTCAGGGGGGCGGAGCCTATGGAAAAACGCCAGCAACGC
GGCCTTTTTACGGTTCCTGGCCTTTTGCTGGCCTTTTGCTCACATGTTCTTTCCTGCGTTATCCCCTGAT
TCTGTGGATAACCGTATTACCGCCTTTGAGTGAGCTGATACCGCTCGCCGCAGCCGAACGACCGAGCGCA
GCGAGTCAGTGAGCGAGGAAGCGGAAGAGCGCCCAATACGCAAACCGCCTCTCCCCGCGCGTTGGCCGAT
TCATTAATGCAGCTGGCACGACAGGTTTCCCGACTGGAAAGCGGGCAGTGAGCGCAACGCAATTAATGTG
AGTTAGCTCACTCATTAGGCACCCCAGGCTTTACACTTTATGCTTCCGGCTCGTATGTTGTGTGGAATTG
TGAGCGGATAACAATTTCACACAGGAAACAGCTATGACCATGATTACGCCAAGCGCGCAATTAACCCTCA
CTAAAGGGAACAAAAGCTGGAGCTGCAAGC
Features (pLannotate 1.2.2; 34 found; start..end, strand, type, name):
      5..231     +  promoter       RSV promoter: Rous sarcoma virus enhancer/promoter
    232..412     +  LTR            5' LTR (truncated): truncated 5' long terminal repeat (LTR) from HIV-1
    459..584     +  misc_feature   HIV-1 Ψ: packaging signal of human immunodeficiency virus type 1
    568..931     +  CDS            HIV-1 gag (fragment): gag protein from human immunodeficiency virus 1; gag
   1077..1310    +  misc_feature   RRE: The Rev response element (RRE) of HIV-1 allows for Rev-dependent mRNA export from the nucleus to the cytoplasm.
   1687..1713    +  CDS            Rev (fragment): human immunodeficiency virus 1 (HIV-1) Rev protein; rev; enhances nuclear export of unspliced and incompletely spliced viral mRNAs
   1720..1743    +  promoter       SV40 promoter (fragment): SV40 early promoter
   1744..1815    +  promoter       SV40 promoter (fragment): SV40 enhancer and early promoter
   1839..1974    +  rep_origin     SV40 ori: SV40 origin of replication
   2020..2616    +  CDS            PuroR (fragment): puromycin N-acetyltransferase; pac from Streptomyces; confers resistance to puromycin
   2665..2782    +  misc_feature   cPPT/CTS: central polypurine tract and central termination sequence of HIV-1
   2847..2913    +  CDS            small t antigen (fragment): SV40 (simian virus 40) small t antigen
   2920..4098    +  promoter       EF-1α promoter: strong constitutive promoter for human elongation factor EF-1α
   4119..4136    +  protein_bind   attB1 (fragment): mutant version of attB; core recombination site for the Gateway® BP reaction BP Clonase™
   4142..4873    +  CDS            MLX (fragment): MLX_HUMAN - Also known as BHLHD13, TCFL4. Experimental evidence at protein level: Swiss-Prot protein existence level 1. Transcription regulator. Forms a sequence-specific DNA- binding protein complex with MAD1, MAD4, MNT, WBSCR14 and MLXIP which recognizes the core sequence 5'-CACGTG-3'. The TCFL4-MAD1, TCFL4-MAD4, TCFL4-WBSCR14 complexes are transcriptional repressors. Plays a role in transcriptional activation of glycolytic target genes. Involved in glucose-responsive gene regulation. From Homo sapiens (Human).
   4876..4899    -  protein_bind   attB2: mutant version of attB; recombination site for the Gateway® BP reaction BP Clonase™
   4907..4948    +  CDS            V5 tag: epitope tag from simian virus 5
   4964..5017    +  promoter       U6 promoter (fragment): RNA polymerase III promoter for human U6 snRNA
   5059..5647    +  misc_feature   WPRE: woodchuck hepatitis virus posttranscriptional regulatory element
   5698..5717    +  misc_feature   cPPT/CTS (fragment): central polypurine tract and central termination sequence of HIV-1
   5719..5952    +  LTR            3' LTR (ΔU3): self-inactivating 3' long terminal repeat (LTR) from HIV-1
   6030..6151    +  polyA_signal   SV40 poly(A) signal: SV40 polyadenylation signal
   6191..6326    +  rep_origin     SV40 ori: SV40 origin of replication
   6347..6365    -  promoter       T7 promoter: promoter for bacteriophage T7 RNA polymerase
   6373..6528    +  CDS            lacZα (fragment): LacZα fragment of β-galactosidase; lacZ fragment
   6533..6961    +  rep_origin     f1 ori (sequence partly withheld): f1 bacteriophage origin of replication; arrow indicates direction of (+) strand synthesis
   7014..7118    +  promoter       AmpR promoter: bla
   7119..7979    +  CDS            AmpR: β-lactamase; bla; confers resistance to ampicillin, carbenicillin, and related antibiotics
   8150..8738    +  rep_origin     ori: high-copy-number ColE1/pMB1/pBR322/pUC origin of replication
   8921..9013    +  CDS            lacI (fragment): lac repressor; lacI; The lac repressor binds to the lac operator to inhibit transcription in E. coli. This inhibition can be relieved by adding lactose or isopropyl-β-D-thiogalactopyranoside (IPTG).
   9026..9047    +  protein_bind   CAP binding site: CAP binding activates transcription in the presence of cAMP. E. coli catabolite activator protein
   9062..9092    +  promoter       lac promoter: promoter for the E. coli lac operon
   9100..9116    +  protein_bind   lac operator: The lac repressor binds to the lac operator to inhibit transcription in E. coli. This inhibition can be relieved by adding lactose or isopropyl-β-D-thiogalactopyranoside (IPTG). lac repressor encoded by lacI
   9161..9179    +  promoter       T3 promoter: promoter for bacteriophage T3 RNA polymerase
