[The description below was written by a language model from this plasmid's Addgene catalogue record and pLannotate feature annotations shown in this document.]
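Description:
TFORF3016 is a lentiviral mammalian expression plasmid built on the pLX_TRC317 backbone, carrying the human transcription factor MLX as one member of a barcoded transcription factor ORF collection. It is propagated in E. coli through a high-copy ColE1/pUC-type origin with ampicillin resistance (AmpR), and also retains an f1 origin and lac/T7/T3 remnants from the cloning backbone. The depositor warns that the plasmid can recombine, as is common for LTR-containing plasmids. The sequenced record is about 9.2 kb, consistent with the stated backbone and insert sizes.

The viral portion has a third-generation, self-inactivating layout. An RSV promoter drives a truncated HIV-1 5' LTR, followed by the Ψ packaging signal with a partial gag sequence, the RRE for Rev-dependent export of the genomic RNA, a cPPT/CTS, a WPRE that enhances transcript expression, and a ΔU3 3' LTR followed by an SV40 polyadenylation signal. Within the provirus, an SV40 promoter drives the puromycin N-acetyltransferase gene for selection of transduced cells. A separate EF-1α promoter drives the MLX ORF, which was inserted by Gateway cloning and is flanked by attB1 and attB2 sites, with a C-terminal V5 epitope tag for detection. MLX is a bHLH-type regulator that partners with MAD, MNT and MLXIP family proteins at CACGTG motifs and takes part in glucose-responsive gene regulation.

According to the record, each construct in the collection carries a unique 24-bp barcode, although this is not annotated in the feature table. The barcode allows the overexpressed factor to be identified in pooled screens, such as the directed differentiation screens for which the library was made.
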