Addgene plasmid #144492: TFORF3016
Purpose: Lentiviral vector for overexpressing transcription factor ORFs with unique 24-bp barcodes. Barcodes facilitate identification of transcription factors in pooled screens.
Depositing lab: Feng Zhang. Depositing organization: Broad Institute. Publication: A transcription factor atlas of directed differentiation. Joung J, Ma S, Tay T, Geiger-Schuller KR, Kirchgatterer PC, Verdine VK, Guo B, Arias-Garcia MA, Allen WE, Singh A, Kuksenko O, Abudayyeh OO, Gootenberg JS, Fu Z, Macrae RK, Buenrostro JD, Regev A, Zhang F. Cell. 2023 Jan 5;186(1):209-229.e26. doi: 10.1016/j.cell.2022.11.026. PubMed 36608654.
Backbone
  Vector backbone: pLX_TRC317
  Backbone manufacturer: Broad Institute Genetic Perturbation Platform
  Backbone size w/o insert (bp): 8264
  Vector type: Mammalian Expression, Lentiviral
  Selectable markers: Puromycin
Growth in bacteria
  Bacterial resistance: Ampicillin, 100 μg/mL
  Growth temperature: 37°C
  Growth strain: NEB Stable
  Copy number: High Copy
Gene/Insert
  Gene/Insert name: MLX
  Species: H. sapiens (human)
  Insert size (bp): 938
  Entrez Gene: MLX (a.k.a. MAD7, MXD7, TCFL4, TF4, bHLHd13)
  Promoter: EF1a
  Tag / fusion protein: V5 (C terminal on insert)
  Cloning method: Gateway Cloning
  Sequencing primers: 5′ GGGTGGAGACTGAAGTTAGGCCAG; 3′ CACATAGCGTAAAAGGAGCAACATAG
Resource information
  A portion of this plasmid was derived from a plasmid made by: Broad Institute Genetic Perturbation Platform
Terms and licenses: Academic/Nonprofit Terms; Industry Terms: Not Available to Industry
Depositor comments: NM_198204.1 Please test multiple small colonies in case of plasmid recombination. To make this collection available in a timely manner, a portion of this collection was not fully sequenced by Addgene. If an Addgene verified full plasmid sequence is not available, please contact us prior to placing an order to request the full sequence.
How to cite: TFORF3016 was a gift from Feng Zhang (Addgene plasmid # 144492 ; http://n2t.net/addgene:144492 ; RRID:Addgene_144492)
