>Addgene plasmid #144492 | TFORF3016 | depositor partial sequence | sequence record 285591 | Insert
ATCGATTGATCAACAAGTTTGTACAAAAAAGTTGGCATGACGGAGCCGGGCGCCTCTCCCGAGGACCCTT
GGGTCAAGGTGGAGTATGCCTACAGCGACAACAGCCTGGACCCCGGGCTTTTTGTAGAAAGCACCCGCAA
GGGGAGTGTAGTGTCCAGAGCTAATAGCATCGGTTCCACCAGTGCCTCTTCTGTCCCCAACACAGATGAT
GAGGACAGTGATTACCACCAGGAGGCCTACAAGGAGTCCTACAAAGACCGGCGGCGGCGCGCACACACTC
AGGCTGAGCAGAAGAGGAGGGACGCCATCAAGAGAGGCTATGATGACCTTCAGACCATCGTCCCCACTTG
CCAGCAGCAGGACTTCTCCATTGGCTCCCAAAAGCTCAGCAAAGCCATCGTTCTACAAAAGACCATTGAC
TACATTCAGTTTTTGCACAAGGAGAAGAAAAAGCAGGAGGAGGAGGTGTCCACGTTACGCAAGGATGTCA
CCGCCCTAAAGATCATGAAAGTGAACTATGAGCAGATTGTGAAGGCACACCAGGACAACCCCCATGAAGG
GGAGGACCAGGTCTCTGACCAGGTCAAGTTCAACGTGTTTCAAGGCATCATGGATTCCCTGTTCCAGTCC
TTCAATGCCTCCATCTCAGTGGCCAGCTTCCAGGAGCTGTCAGCATGTGTCTTCAGCTGGATCGAGGAGC
ACTGTAAGCCTCAGACCCTGCGGGAGATTGTGATTGGCGTCCTGCACCAATTGAAAAACCAGCTTTACTG
CCCAACTTTCTTGTACAAAGTGGTTGATATCGGTAAGCCTATCCCTAACCCTCTCCTCGGTCTCGATTCT
ACGTAGTAATGAACTAGTCCGTAACTTGAAAGTATTTCGATTTCTTGGCTTTATATATCTTGTGGAAAGG
ACGAACGTAATGGAGAAAGATACAATCC
