>Addgene plasmid #144492 | TFORF3016 | depositor partial sequence | sequence record 285592 | Barcode
ACGTAATGGAGAAAGATACAATCC
